Addgene plasmid #224043: AiP14467 - pAAV-AiE2182m_3xC2-minBG-SYFP2-WPRE3-BGHpA (Alias: CN4467)
Purpose: AiE2182m_3xC2 is an enhancer sequence, designed to drive AAV-mediated transgene expression incortical L5_IT neurons (strong)
Depositing lab: Allen Institute for Brain Science & Jonathan Ting. Depositing organization: Allen Institute. Publication: A suite of enhancer AAVs and transgenic mouse lines for genetic access to cortical cell types. Ben-Simon Y, Hooper M, Narayan S, Daigle TL, Dwivedi D, Way SW, Oster A, Stafford DA, Mich JK, Taormina MJ, Martinez RA, Opitz-Araya X, Roth JR, Alexander JR, Allen S, Amster A, Arbuckle J, Ayala A, Baker PM, Bakken TE, Barcelli T, Barta S, Bendrick J, Bertagnolli D, Bielstein C, Bishwakarma P, Bowlus J, Boyer G, Brouner K, Casian B, Casper T, Chakka AB, Chakrabarty R, Chance RK, Chavan S, Clark M, Colbert K, Collman F, Daniel S, Departee M, DiValentin P, Donadio N, Dotson N, Egdorf T, Fliss T, Gabitto M, Garcia J, Gary A, Gasperini M, Gloe J, Goldy J, Gore BB, Graybuck L, Greisman N, Haeseleer F, Halterman C, Haradon Z, Hastings SD, Helback O, Ho W, Hockemeyer D, Huang C, Huff S, Hunker A, Johansen N, Jones D, Juneau Z, Kalmbach B, Kannan M, Khem S, Kussick E, Kutsal R, Larsen R, Lee C, Lee AY, Leibly M, Lenz GH, Li S, Liang E, Lusk N, Madigan Z, Malloy J, Malone J, McCue R, Melchor J, Mollenkopf T, Moosman S, Morin E, Newman D, Ng L, Ngo K, Omstead V, Otto S, Oyama A, Pena N, Pham T, Phillips E, Pom CA, Potekhina L, Ransford S, Ray PL, Rette D, Reynoldson C, Rimorin C, Rocha D, Ruiz A, Sanchez REA, Sawyer L, Sedeno-Cortes A, Sevigny JP, Shapovalova N, Shepard N, Shulga L, Sigler AR, Siverts L, Soliman S, Somasundaram S, Staats B, Stewart K, Szelenyi E, Tieu M, Trader C, Tran A, van Velthoven CTJ, Walker M, Wang Y, Weed N, Wirthlin M, Wood T, Wynalda B, Yao Z, Zhou T, Ariza J, Dee N, Reding M, Ronellenfitch K, Mufti S, Sunkin SM, Smith KA, Esposito L, Waters J, Thyagarajan B, Yao S, Lein ES, Zeng H, Levi BP, Ngai J, Ting JT, Tasic B. Cell. 2025 May 16:S0092-8674(25)00513-6. doi: 10.1016/j.cell.2025.05.002. PubMed 40403729.
Backbone
  Vector backbone: pAAV
  Vector type: AAV
Growth in bacteria
  Bacterial resistance: Ampicillin, 100 μg/mL
  Growth temperature: 30°C
  Growth strain: NEB Stable
  Copy number: High Copy
Gene/Insert
  Gene/Insert name: SYFP2
  Species: Synthetic
  Mutation: NA
  Promoter: minBG
  Cloning method: Other
Terms and licenses: Academic/Nonprofit Terms; Industry Terms: Not Available to Industry
Depositor comments: Cloning Method: RE Cloning
How to cite: AiP14467 - pAAV-AiE2182m_3xC2-minBG-SYFP2-WPRE3-BGHpA (Alias: CN4467) was a gift from Allen Institute for Brain Science & Jonathan Ting (Addgene plasmid # 224043)
