[The description below was written by a language model from this plasmid's Addgene catalogue record and pLannotate feature annotations shown in this document.]
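Description:
AiP14467 - pAAV-AiE2182m_3xC2-minBG-SYFP2-WPRE3-BGHpA (alias CN4467) is a 5,216 nt AAV transfer plasmid built on a pAAV backbone and intended for packaging an enhancer-driven fluorescent reporter into recombinant adeno-associated virus. In bacteria it is maintained through a high-copy ColE1/pUC-type origin and selected with ampicillin via the bla gene and its own promoter. An f1 phage origin and short remnants of pBR322 bom and rop sequences are also present in the backbone. AAV2 inverted terminal repeats flank the expression cassette and provide the signals for replication and packaging of the intervening DNA. The automated annotation detects a complete ITR downstream of the cassette but only two short fragments at the upstream end.

The payload is the coding sequence for SYFP2, a fast-maturing monomeric yellow fluorescent protein derived from Aequorea victoria. According to the catalogue entry and construct name, expression is controlled by the enhancer AiE2182m_3xC2 placed ahead of minBG, a minimal promoter (by its name, minimal beta-globin). The enhancer thereby supplies the cell-type specificity. Neither element is called in the feature table, but both presumably occupy the unannotated region between the upstream ITR and the SYFP2 start. The "3xC2" designation suggests a triplicated core fragment of the enhancer, though the record does not define it. Downstream of SYFP2, two adjacent WPRE fragments correspond to the shortened WPRE3 element, which enhances transcript stability and expression while saving packaging capacity, followed by the bovine growth hormone polyadenylation signal.

The stated purpose is strong AAV-mediated transgene expression in cortical layer 5 intratelencephalic (L5 IT) neurons. The plasmid belongs to a larger suite of enhancer AAVs for genetic access to cortical cell types, with SYFP2 labelling the targeted population.
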