Features (pLannotate 1.2.2; 14 found; start..end, strand, type, name):
     12..39      +  repeat_region  AAV2 ITR (fragment): inverted terminal repeat of adeno-associated virus serotype 2 inverted
     68..95      +  repeat_region  AAV2 ITR (fragment): inverted terminal repeat of adeno-associated virus serotype 2 inverted
   1234..1950    +  CDS            SYFP2: SYFP2 is a basic (constitutively fluorescent) yellow fluorescent protein published in 2006, derived from Aequorea victoria. It is reported to be a very rapidly-maturing monomer with moderate acid sensitivity.
   1990..2147    +  misc_feature   WPRE (fragment): woodchuck hepatitis virus posttranscriptional regulatory element
   2153..2233    +  misc_feature   WPRE (fragment): woodchuck hepatitis virus posttranscriptional regulatory element
   2250..2361    +  polyA_signal   bGH poly(A) signal: bovine growth hormone polyadenylation signal
   2479..2619    +  repeat_region  AAV2 ITR: inverted terminal repeat of adeno-associated virus serotype 2 inverted
   2624..2675    -  misc_feature   bom (fragment): basis of mobility region from pBR322
   2694..3149    +  rep_origin     f1 ori (sequence partly withheld): f1 bacteriophage origin of replication; arrow indicates direction of (+) strand synthesis
   3150..3199    -  misc_feature   bom (fragment): basis of mobility region from pBR322
   3301..3336    -  CDS            rop (fragment): Rop protein, which maintains plasmids at low copy number; rop
   3431..3535    +  promoter       AmpR promoter: bla
   3536..4396    +  CDS            AmpR: β-lactamase; bla; confers resistance to ampicillin, carbenicillin, and related antibiotics
   4567..5155    +  rep_origin     ori: high-copy-number ColE1/pMB1/pBR322/pUC origin of replication
>Addgene plasmid #224043 | AiP14467 - pAAV-AiE2182m_3xC2-minBG-SYFP2-WPRE3-BGHpA (Alias: CN4467) | addgene full sequence | sequence record 449739 | Addgene NGS Result
CCTGCAGGCAGCTGCGCGCTCGCTCGCTCACTGAGGCCGCCCGGGCGTCGGGCGACCTTTGGTCGCCCGG
CCTCAGTGAGCGAGCGAGCGCGCAGAGAGGGAGTGGCCAACTCCATCACTAGGGGTTCCTGCGGCCGCAC
GCGTGGCAAGTGACATTTATTGACAGCACTGTGAACTACATATAGTTCTGTAAGCCGCCTGCTGCCACAC
TAACTGGGTTTCTGAGTGGGAGGCCAGAGCTGTATGGAAGGAAACGGCGAGAGAAATAATGGAGGCCAAC
ATATGTTTCTGTTCAAGATCCCCAAAGTTTACTAAGAGTCTGTGCTTATAAAGGGGGAGGCCCATCCCCC
GCCAATCCATTCTTGGTGCCTGTTGCCAGCCTGTAGGCATATCTGCTGGATGCTGTCTCAGGAATATCTC
AAGGGCCTCTCAGCAGGTTGCAGTGTCTTGGAGAAGAGCAGCAGTAGTTGACATGGCAAGTGACATTTAT
TGACAGCACTGTGAACTACATATAGTTCTGTAAGCCGCCTGCTGCCACACTAACTGGGTTTCTGAGTGGG
AGGCCAGAGCTGTATGGAAGGAAACGGCGAGAGAAATAATGGAGGCCAACATATGTTTCTGTTCAAGATC
CCCAAAGTTTACTAAGAGTCTGTGCTTATAAAGGGGGAGGCCCATCCCCCGCCAATCCATTCTTGGTGCC
TGTTGCCAGCCTGTAGGCATATCTGCTGGATGCTGTCTCAGGAATATCTCAAGGGCCTCTCAGCAGGTTG
CAGTGTCTTGGAGAAGAGCAGCAGTAGTTGACATGGCAAGTGACATTTATTGACAGCACTGTGAACTACA
TATAGTTCTGTAAGCCGCCTGCTGCCACACTAACTGGGTTTCTGAGTGGGAGGCCAGAGCTGTATGGAAG
GAAACGGCGAGAGAAATAATGGAGGCCAACATATGTTTCTGTTCAAGATCCCCAAAGTTTACTAAGAGTC
TGTGCTTATAAAGGGGGAGGCCCATCCCCCGCCAATCCATTCTTGGTGCCTGTTGCCAGCCTGTAGGCAT
ATCTGCTGGATGCTGTCTCAGGAATATCTCAAGGGCCTCTCAGCAGGTTGCAGTGTCTTGGAGAAGAGCA
GCAGTAGTTGACATGAGCTCGGGCTGGGCATAAAAGTCAGGGCAGAGCCATCTATTGCTTACATTTGCTT
CTGGGATCCAGATCTTTCGAAGCTAGCGCTACCGGTCGCCACCATGGTGAGCAAGGGCGAGGAGCTGTTC
ACCGGGGTGGTGCCCATCCTGGTCGAGCTGGACGGCGACGTAAACGGCCACAAGTTCAGCGTGTCCGGCG
AGGGCGAGGGCGATGCCACCTACGGCAAGCTGACCCTGAAGCTGATCTGCACCACCGGCAAGCTGCCCGT
GCCCTGGCCCACCCTCGTGACCACCCTGGGCTACGGCGTGCAGTGCTTCGCCCGCTACCCCGACCACATG
AAGCAGCACGACTTCTTCAAGTCCGCCATGCCCGAAGGCTACGTCCAGGAGCGCACCATCTTCTTCAAGG
ACGACGGCAACTACAAGACCCGCGCCGAGGTGAAGTTCGAGGGCGACACCCTGGTGAACCGCATCGAGCT
GAAGGGCATCGACTTCAAGGAGGACGGCAACATCCTGGGGCACAAGCTGGAGTACAACTACAACAGCCAC
AACGTCTATATCACCGCCGACAAGCAGAAGAACGGCATCAAGGCCAACTTCAAGATCCGCCACAACATCG
AGGACGGCGGCGTGCAGCTCGCCGACCACTACCAGCAGAACACCCCCATCGGCGACGGCCCCGTGCTGCT
GCCCGACAACCACTACCTGAGCTACCAGTCCAAGCTGAGCAAAGACCCCAACGAGAAGCGCGATCACATG
GTCCTGCTGGAGTTCGTGACCGCCGCCGGGATCACTCTCGGCATGGACGAGCTGTACAAGTAAGTCGACG
GCGCGCCGCGGCCGCGAATTCGATATCATAATCAACCTCTGGATTACAAAATTTGTGAAAGATTGACTGG
TATTCTTAACTATGTTGCTCCTTTTACGCTATGTGGATACGCTGCTTTAATGCCTTTGTATCATGCTATT
GCTTCCCGTATGGCTTTCATTTTCTCCTCCTTGTATAAATCCTGGTTAGTTCTTGCCACGGCGGAACTCA
TCGCCGCCTGCCTTGCCCGCTGCTGGACAGGGGCTCGGCTGTTGGGCACTGACAATTCCGTGGCTCGAGA
GATCTTCGACTGTGCCTTCTAGTTGCCAGCCATCTGTTGTTTGCCCCTCCCCCGTGCCTTCCTTGACCCT
GGAAGGTGCCACTCCCACTGTCCTTTCCTAATAAAATGAGGAAATTGCATCGCATTGTCTGAGTAGGTGT
CATTCTATTCTGGGGGGTGGGGTGGGGCAGGACAGCAAGGGGGAGGATTGGGAAGACAATAGCAGGCATG
AGATCTCACGTGCGGACCGAGCGGCCGCAGGAACCCCTAGTGATGGAGTTGGCCACTCCCTCTCTGCGCG
CTCGCTCGCTCACTGAGGCCGGGCGACCAAAGGTCGCCCGACGCCCGGGCTTTGCCCGGGCGGCCTCAGT
GAGCGAGCGAGCGCGCAGCTGCCTGCAGGGGCGCCTGATGCGGTATTTTCTCCTTACGCATCTGTGCGGT
ATTTCACACCGCATA
[95 nt withheld, positions 2676-2770]
T
[46 nt withheld, positions 2772-2817]
C
[141 nt withheld, positions 2819-2959]
CCTTTGACGTTGGAGTCCACGTTCTTT
[37 nt withheld, positions 2987-3023]
ACTCTATCTCGGGCTATTCTTTTGATTTATAAGGGATTTTGCCGATTTCGGTCTATTGGTTAAAAAATGA
GCTGATTTAACAAAAATTTAACGCGAATTTTAACAAAATATTAACGTTTACAATTTTATGGTGCACTCTC
AGTACAATCTGCTCTGATGCCGCATAGTTAAGCCAGCCCCGACACCCGCCAACACCCGCTGACGCGCCCT
GACGGGCTTGTCTGCTCCCGGCATCCGCTTACAGACAAGCTGTGACCGTCTCCGGGAGCTGCATGTGTCA
GAGGTTTTCACCGTCATCACCGAAACGCGCGAGACGAAAGGGCCTCGTGATACGCCTATTTTTATAGGTT
AATGTCATGATAATAATGGTTTCTTAGACGTCAGGTGGCACTTTTCGGGGAAATGTGCGCGGAACCCCTA
TTTGTTTATTTTTCTAAATACATTCAAATATGTATCCGCTCATGAGACAATAACCCTGATAAATGCTTCA
ATAATATTGAAAAAGGAAGAGTATGAGTATTCAACATTTCCGTGTCGCCCTTATTCCCTTTTTTGCGGCA
TTTTGCCTTCCTGTTTTTGCTCACCCAGAAACGCTGGTGAAAGTAAAAGATGCTGAAGATCAGTTGGGTG
CACGAGTGGGTTACATCGAACTGGATCTCAACAGCGGTAAGATCCTTGAGAGTTTTCGCCCCGAAGAACG
TTTTCCAATGATGAGCACTTTTAAAGTTCTGCTATGTGGCGCGGTATTATCCCGTATTGACGCCGGGCAA
GAGCAACTCGGTCGCCGCATACACTATTCTCAGAATGACTTGGTTGAGTACTCACCAGTCACAGAAAAGC
ATCTTACGGATGGCATGACAGTAAGAGAATTATGCAGTGCTGCCATAACCATGAGTGATAACACTGCGGC
CAACTTACTTCTGACAACGATCGGAGGACCGAAGGAGCTAACCGCTTTTTTGCACAACATGGGGGATCAT
GTAACTCGCCTTGATCGTTGGGAACCGGAGCTGAATGAAGCCATACCAAACGACGAGCGTGACACCACGA
TGCCTGTAGCAATGGCAACAACGTTGCGCAAACTATTAACTGGCGAACTACTTACTCTAGCTTCCCGGCA
ACAATTAATAGACTGGATGGAGGCGGATAAAGTTGCAGGACCACTTCTGCGCTCGGCCCTTCCGGCTGGC
TGGTTTATTGCTGATAAATCTGGAGCCGGTGAGCGTGGGTCTCGCGGTATCATTGCAGCACTGGGGCCAG
ATGGTAAGCCCTCCCGTATCGTAGTTATCTACACGACGGGGAGTCAGGCAACTATGGATGAACGAAATAG
ACAGATCGCTGAGATAGGTGCCTCACTGATTAAGCATTGGTAACTGTCAGACCAAGTTTACTCATATATA
CTTTAGATTGATTTAAAACTTCATTTTTAATTTAAAAGGATCTAGGTGAAGATCCTTTTTGATAATCTCA
TGACCAAAATCCCTTAACGTGAGTTTTCGTTCCACTGAGCGTCAGACCCCGTAGAAAAGATCAAAGGATC
TTCTTGAGATCCTTTTTTTCTGCGCGTAATCTGCTGCTTGCAAACAAAAAAACCACCGCTACCAGCGGTG
GTTTGTTTGCCGGATCAAGAGCTACCAACTCTTTTTCCGAAGGTAACTGGCTTCAGCAGAGCGCAGATAC
CAAATACTGTTCTTCTAGTGTAGCCGTAGTTAGGCCACCACTTCAAGAACTCTGTAGCACCGCCTACATA
CCTCGCTCTGCTAATCCTGTTACCAGTGGCTGCTGCCAGTGGCGATAAGTCGTGTCTTACCGGGTTGGAC
TCAAGACGATAGTTACCGGATAAGGCGCAGCGGTCGGGCTGAACGGGGGGTTCGTGCACACAGCCCAGCT
TGGAGCGAACGACCTACACCGAACTGAGATACCTACAGCGTGAGCTATGAGAAAGCGCCACGCTTCCCGA
AGGGAGAAAGGCGGACAGGTATCCGGTAAGCGGCAGGGTCGGAACAGGAGAGCGCACGAGGGAGCTTCCA
GGGGGAAACGCCTGGTATCTTTATAGTCCTGTCGGGTTTCGCCACCTCTGACTTGAGCGTCGATTTTTGT
GATGCTCGTCAGGGGGGCGGAGCCTATGGAAAAACGCCAGCAACGCGGCCTTTTTACGGTTCCTGGCCTT
TTGCTGGCCTTTTGCTCACATGT
